Addgene plasmid #244011: pUPD3_RBS_RBS23
Purpose: GoldenBraid2.0 Ribosome binding site.
Depositing lab: Christophe Herman. Depositing organization: Baylor College of Medicine. Publication: GoldenBraid2.0 E. coli: a comprehensive and characterized toolkit for enterics. Cooke MB, Welch KT, Ramirez LD, Wen AX, Marciano DC, Herman C. Synth Biol (Oxf). 2025 Aug 14;10(1):ysaf015. doi: 10.1093/synbio/ysaf015. eCollection 2025. PubMed 40927394.
Backbone
  Vector backbone: pUPD3
  Vector type: Bacterial Expression
Growth in bacteria
  Bacterial resistance: Chloramphenicol, 25 μg/mL
  Growth temperature: 37°C
  Growth strain: DH5alpha
  Copy number: High Copy
Gene/Insert
  Gene/Insert name: RBS23
  Species: Synthetic
  Insert size (bp): 14
  Cloning method: Golden Gate
Terms and licenses: Academic/Nonprofit Terms; Industry Terms: Not Available to Industry
How to cite: pUPD3_RBS_RBS23 was a gift from Christophe Herman (Addgene plasmid # 244011 ; http://n2t.net/addgene:244011 ; RRID:Addgene_244011)
