[The description below was written by a language model from this plasmid's Addgene catalogue record and pLannotate feature annotations shown in this document.]
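Description:
pUPD3_RBS_RBS23 is a small (about 2.4 kb) GoldenBraid2.0 part plasmid that stores a single synthetic ribosome binding site, RBS23, in the pUPD3 entry ("universal part domesticator") backbone. It belongs to a GoldenBraid2.0 toolkit adapted and characterized for E. coli and related enteric bacteria. The plasmid is propagated in E. coli at high copy from a ColE1/pUC-type origin and is selected with chloramphenicol, with resistance supplied by the cat gene under its native cat promoter. An f1 bacteriophage origin is also present, a common backbone element that would allow single-stranded DNA production with helper phage.

The payload is only 14 bp and was introduced by Golden Gate cloning. It is too short to have been picked up as a named feature, so the feature table shows only backbone elements. By position, the insert presumably sits in the cloning region bracketed by the T7 and SP6 promoters. There, a short residual lacZα fragment suggests that a lacZα screening cassette was displaced when the part was inserted, although the record does not state this explicitly. A short tet promoter fragment is also annotated and appears to be a backbone remnant rather than a functional element.

Although catalogued as a bacterial expression vector, the plasmid contains no coding sequence or promoter as cargo and is not an expression construct in itself. It serves as a level-0 source of a standardized translation initiation element. In GoldenBraid assembly, type IIS restriction enzymes release such parts with defined overhangs, so the RBS can be combined in order with promoter, coding sequence and terminator parts to build transcriptional units. A numbered RBS part such as this one lets users choose among translation initiation elements when designing circuits, but the record does not give the relative strength of RBS23.
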