Features (pLannotate 1.2.2; 8 found; start..end, strand, type, name):
     66..84      -  promoter       SP6 promoter: promoter for bacteriophage SP6 RNA polymerase
    231..819     -  rep_origin     ori: high-copy-number ColE1/pMB1/pBR322/pUC origin of replication
    934..1036    +  promoter       cat promoter: promoter of the E. coli cat gene encoding chloramphenicol acetyltransferase
   1037..1693    +  CDS            cat: CAT_ECOLX - Experimental evidence at protein level: Swiss-Prot protein existence level 1. This enzyme is an effector of chloramphenicol resistance in bacteria. From Escherichia coli. This protein is used as a marker in many commonly used cloning vectors, such as pACYC184.
   1781..1798    -  promoter       tet promoter (fragment): E. coli promoter for tetracycline efflux protein gene
   1809..2264    +  rep_origin     f1 ori (sequence partly withheld): f1 bacteriophage origin of replication; arrow indicates direction of (+) strand synthesis
   2283..2304    -  CDS            lacZα (fragment): LacZα fragment of β-galactosidase; lacZ fragment
   2307..2325    +  promoter       T7 promoter: promoter for bacteriophage T7 RNA polymerase
>Addgene plasmid #244011 | pUPD3_RBS_RBS23 | addgene full sequence | sequence record 487842 | Addgene NGS Result
GGTCTCGCAAAGAATAGAGTCGACGAATGCGAGACCACTCATCGCCCAATCACTAGTGAATTCGTTCTAT
AGTGTCACCTAAATACCATAGAGCCGTTGGTCATAGCTGTTTCCTGTCCAGGCATCATGACACGGTTATC
CACAGAATCAGGGGATAACGCAGGAAAGAACATGTGAGCAAAAGGCCAGCAAAAGGCCAGGAACCGTAAA
AAGGCCGCGTTGCTGGCGTTTTTCCATAGGCTCCGCCCCCCTGACGAGCATCACAAAAATCGACGCTCAA
GTCAGAGGTGGCGAAACCCGACAGGACTATAAAGATACCAGGCGTTTCCCCCTGGAAGCTCCCTCGTGCG
CTCTCCTGTTCCGACCCTGCCGCTTACCGGATACCTGTCCGCCTTTCTCCCTTCGGGAAGCGTGGCGCTT
TCTCATAGCTCACGCTGTAGGTATCTCAGTTCGGTGTAGGTCGTTCGCTCCAAGCTGGGCTGTGTGCACG
AACCCCCCGTTCAGCCCGACCGCTGCGCCTTATCCGGTAACTATCGTCTTGAGTCCAACCCGGTAAGACA
CGACTTATCGCCACTGGCAGCAGCCACTGGTAACAGGATTAGCAGAGCGAGGTATGTAGGCGGTGCTACA
GAGTTCTTGAAGTGGTGGCCTAACTACGGCTACACTAGAAGAACAGTATTTGGTATCTGCGCTCTGCTGA
AGCCAGTTACCTTCGGAAAAAGAGTTGGTAGCTCTTGATCCGGCAAACAAACCACCGCTGGTAGCGGTGG
TTTTTTTGTTTGCAAGCAGCAGATTACGCGCAGAAAAAAAGGATCTCAAGAAGATCCTTTGATCTTTTCT
ACGGGGTCTGACGCTCAGTGGAACGAAAACTCACGTTAAGGGATTTTGGTCATGAGATTATCAAAAAGGA
TCTTCACCTAGATCCTTTTGTGATGATCGGCACGTAAGAGGTTCCAACTTTCACCATAATGAAATAAGAT
CACTACCGGGCGTATTTTTTGAGTTATCGAGATTTTCAGGAGCTAAGGAAGCTAAAATGGAGAAAAAAAT
CACTGGATATACCACCGTTGATATATCCCAATGGCATCGTAAAGAACATTTTGAGGCATTTCAGTCAGTT
GCTCAATGTACCTATAACCAGACCGTTCAGCTGGATATTACGGCCTTTTTAAAGACCGTAAAGAAAAATA
AGCACAAGTTTTATCCGGCCTTTATTCACATTCTTGCCCGCCTGATGAATGCTCATCCGGAATTCCGTAT
GGCAATGAAAGACGGTGAGCTGGTGATATGGGATAGTGTTCACCCTTGTTACACCGTTTTCCATGAGCAA
ACTGAAACGTTTTCATCGCTCTGGAGTGAATACCACGACGATTTCCGGCAGTTTCTACACATATATTCGC
AAGATGTGGCGTGTTACGGTGAAAACCTGGCCTATTTCCCTAAAGGGTTTATTGAGAATATGTTTTTCGT
GTCAGCCAATCCCTGGGTGAGTTTCACCAGTTTTGATTTAAACGTGGCCAATATGGACAACTTCTTCGCC
CCCGTTTTCACCATGGGCAAATATTATACGCAAGGCGACAAGGTGCTGATGCCGCTGGCGATTCAGGTTC
ATCATGCCGTTTGTGATGGCTTCCATGTCGGCAGAATGCTTAATGAATTACAACAGTACTGCGATGAGTG
GCAGGGCGGGGCGTAATTTTTTTAAGGCAGTTATTGGTGCCCTTAAACGCCTGGTTGCTACGCCTGAATA
AGTGATAATAAGCGGATGAATGGCAGAAATTCGATGATAAGCTGTCAAACATGATGT
[125 nt withheld, positions 1808-1932]
C
[91 nt withheld, positions 1934-2024]
AGGGTGATGGTTCACGTAGTGGGCCAGCGCCCTGATAGACGGTTTTTCGCCCTTTGACGTTGGAGTCCAC
GTTCTTT
[37 nt withheld, positions 2102-2138]
ACCCTATCTCGGTCTATTCTTTTGATTTATAAGGGATTTTGCCGATTTCGGCCTATTGGTTAAAAAATGA
GCTGATTTAACAAAAATTTAACGCGAATTTTAACAAAATATTAACGCTTACAATTTTAACATTGTAGAAA
CGCATGTAAAACGACGGCCAGTGAATTGTAATACGACTCACTATAGGGTGAATTCCGCTTAGGACCTTAG
ATATTGATCTCAA
